>Addgene plasmid #135011 | pU6-(BsaI)_CBh-UN-Cas9 | depositor full sequence | sequence record 259415 | pU6-(BsaI)_CBh-UN-Cas9 sequence 8902 bps
GAGGGCCTATTTCCCATGATTCCTTCATATTTGCATATACGATACAAGGCTGTTAGAGAGATAATTGGAA
TTAATTTGACTGTAAACACAAAGATATTAGTACAAAATACGTGACGTAGAAAGTAATAATTTCTTGGGTA
GTTTGCAGTTTTAAAATTATGTTTTAAAATGGACTATCATATGCTTACCGTAACTTGAAAGTATTTCGAT
TTCTTGGCTTTATATATCTTGTGGAAAGGACGAAACACCGGAGACCTGTACAGGTCTCTGTTTTAGAGCT
AGAAATAGCAAGTTAAAATAAGGCTAGTCCGTTATCAACTTGAAAAAGTGGCACCGAGTCGGTGCTTTTT
TGTTTTAGAGCTAGAAATAGCAAGTTAAAATAAGGCTAGTCCGTTTTTAGCGCGTGCGCCAATTCTGCAG
ACAAATGGCTCTAGAGGTACCCGTTACATAACTTACGGTAAATGGCCCGCCTGGCTGACCGCCCAACGAC
CCCCGCCCATTGACGTCAATAGTAACGCCAATAGGGACTTTCCATTGACGTCAATGGGTGGAGTATTTAC
GGTAAACTGCCCACTTGGCAGTACATCAAGTGTATCATATGCCAAGTACGCCCCCTATTGACGTCAATGA
CGGTAAATGGCCCGCCTGGCATTGTGCCCAGTACATGACCTTATGGGACTTTCCTACTTGGCAGTACATC
TACGTATTAGTCATCGCTATTACCATGGTCGAGGTGAGCCCCACGTTCTGCTTCACTCTCCCCATCTCCC
CCCCCTCCCCACCCCCAATTTTGTATTTATTTATTTTTTAATTATTTTGTGCAGCGATGGGGGCGGGGGG
GGGGGGGGGGCGCGCGCCAGGCGGGGCGGGGCGGGGCGAGGGGCGGGGCGGGGCGAGGCGGAGAGGTGCG
GCGGCAGCCAATCAGAGCGGCGCGCTCCGAAAGTTTCCTTTTATGGCGAGGCGGCGGCGGCGGCGGCCCT
ATAAAAAGCGAAGCGCGCGGCGGGCGGGAGTCGCTGCGACGCTGCCTTCGCCCCGTGCCCCGCTCCGCCG
CCGCCTCGCGCCGCCCGCCCCGGCTCTGACTGACCGCGTTACTCCCACAGGTGAGCGGGCGGGACGGCCC
TTCTCCTCCGGGCTGTAATTAGCTGAGCAAGAGGTAAGGGTTTAAGGGATGGTTGGTTGGTGGGGTATTA
ATGTTTAATTACCTGGAGCACCTGCCTGAAATCACTTTTTTTCAGGTTGGACCGGTGAAGCTTGCCACCA
TGGAGTCCACGGGAGGCCCAGCATGTCCGCCGGGACGCACCGTGACTAAGCGTTCCTGGGCCCTGGCCGA
GGACACCCCTCGTGGCCCCGACAGCCCCCCCAAGCGCCCCCGCCCTAACAGTCTTCCGCTAACAACCACC
TTCCGTCCCCTGCCCCCCCCACCCCAGACGACGTCAGCTGTGGACCCGAGCTCCCATTCGCCCGTTAACC
CCCCACGTGATCAGCACGCCACCGACACCGCAGACGAAAAGCCCCGGGCCGCGTCGCCGGCACTTTCTGA
CGCCTCAGGGCCTCCGACCCCAGACATTCCGCTATCTCCTGGGGGCACCCACGCCCGCGACCCGGACGCC
GATCCCGACTCCCCGGACCTTGACTCTGGATCCGTCATGGACTATAAGGACCACGACGGAGACTACAAGG
ATCATGATATTGATTACAAAGACGATGACGATAAGATGGCCCCAAAGAAGAAGCGGAAGGTCGGTATCCA
CGGAGTCCCAGCAGCCGACAAGAAGTACAGCATCGGCCTGGACATCGGCACCAACTCTGTGGGCTGGGCC
GTGATCACCGACGAGTACAAGGTGCCCAGCAAGAAATTCAAGGTGCTGGGCAACACCGACCGGCACAGCA
TCAAGAAGAACCTGATCGGAGCCCTGCTGTTCGACAGCGGCGAAACAGCCGAGGCCACCCGGCTGAAGAG
AACCGCCAGAAGAAGATACACCAGACGGAAGAACCGGATCTGCTATCTGCAAGAGATCTTCAGCAACGAG
ATGGCCAAGGTGGACGACAGCTTCTTCCACAGACTGGAAGAGTCCTTCCTGGTGGAAGAGGATAAGAAGC
ACGAGCGGCACCCCATCTTCGGCAACATCGTGGACGAGGTGGCCTACCACGAGAAGTACCCCACCATCTA
CCACCTGAGAAAGAAACTGGTGGACAGCACCGACAAGGCCGACCTGCGGCTGATCTATCTGGCCCTGGCC
CACATGATCAAGTTCCGGGGCCACTTCCTGATCGAGGGCGACCTGAACCCCGACAACAGCGACGTGGACA
AGCTGTTCATCCAGCTGGTGCAGACCTACAACCAGCTGTTCGAGGAAAACCCCATCAACGCCAGCGGCGT
GGACGCCAAGGCCATCCTGTCTGCCAGACTGAGCAAGAGCAGACGGCTGGAAAATCTGATCGCCCAGCTG
CCCGGCGAGAAGAAGAATGGCCTGTTCGGAAACCTGATTGCCCTGAGCCTGGGCCTGACCCCCAACTTCA
AGAGCAACTTCGACCTGGCCGAGGATGCCAAACTGCAGCTGAGCAAGGACACCTACGACGACGACCTGGA
CAACCTGCTGGCCCAGATCGGCGACCAGTACGCCGACCTGTTTCTGGCCGCCAAGAACCTGTCCGACGCC
ATCCTGCTGAGCGACATCCTGAGAGTGAACACCGAGATCACCAAGGCCCCCCTGAGCGCCTCTATGATCA
AGAGATACGACGAGCACCACCAGGACCTGACCCTGCTGAAAGCTCTCGTGCGGCAGCAGCTGCCTGAGAA
GTACAAAGAGATTTTCTTCGACCAGAGCAAGAACGGCTACGCCGGCTACATTGACGGCGGAGCCAGCCAG
GAAGAGTTCTACAAGTTCATCAAGCCCATCCTGGAAAAGATGGACGGCACCGAGGAACTGCTCGTGAAGC
TGAACAGAGAGGACCTGCTGCGGAAGCAGCGGACCTTCGACAACGGCAGCATCCCCCACCAGATCCACCT
GGGAGAGCTGCACGCCATTCTGCGGCGGCAGGAAGATTTTTACCCATTCCTGAAGGACAACCGGGAAAAG
ATCGAGAAGATCCTGACCTTCCGCATCCCCTACTACGTGGGCCCTCTGGCCAGGGGAAACAGCAGATTCG
CCTGGATGACCAGAAAGAGCGAGGAAACCATCACCCCCTGGAACTTCGAGGAAGTGGTGGACAAGGGCGC
TTCCGCCCAGAGCTTCATCGAGCGGATGACCAACTTCGATAAGAACCTGCCCAACGAGAAGGTGCTGCCC
AAGCACAGCCTGCTGTACGAGTACTTCACCGTGTATAACGAGCTGACCAAAGTGAAATACGTGACCGAGG
GAATGAGAAAGCCCGCCTTCCTGAGCGGCGAGCAGAAAAAGGCCATCGTGGACCTGCTGTTCAAGACCAA
CCGGAAAGTGACCGTGAAGCAGCTGAAAGAGGACTACTTCAAGAAAATCGAGTGCTTCGACTCCGTGGAA
ATCTCCGGCGTGGAAGATCGGTTCAACGCCTCCCTGGGCACATACCACGATCTGCTGAAAATTATCAAGG
ACAAGGACTTCCTGGACAATGAGGAAAACGAGGACATTCTGGAAGATATCGTGCTGACCCTGACACTGTT
TGAGGACAGAGAGATGATCGAGGAACGGCTGAAAACCTATGCCCACCTGTTCGACGACAAAGTGATGAAG
CAGCTGAAGCGGCGGAGATACACCGGCTGGGGCAGGCTGAGCCGGAAGCTGATCAACGGCATCCGGGACA
AGCAGTCCGGCAAGACAATCCTGGATTTCCTGAAGTCCGACGGCTTCGCCAACAGAAACTTCATGCAGCT
GATCCACGACGACAGCCTGACCTTTAAAGAGGACATCCAGAAAGCCCAGGTGTCCGGCCAGGGCGATAGC
CTGCACGAGCACATTGCCAATCTGGCCGGCAGCCCCGCCATTAAGAAGGGCATCCTGCAGACAGTGAAGG
TGGTGGACGAGCTCGTGAAAGTGATGGGCCGGCACAAGCCCGAGAACATCGTGATCGAAATGGCCAGAGA
GAACCAGACCACCCAGAAGGGACAGAAGAACAGCCGCGAGAGAATGAAGCGGATCGAAGAGGGCATCAAA
GAGCTGGGCAGCCAGATCCTGAAAGAACACCCCGTGGAAAACACCCAGCTGCAGAACGAGAAGCTGTACC
TGTACTACCTGCAGAATGGGCGGGATATGTACGTGGACCAGGAACTGGACATCAACCGGCTGTCCGACTA
CGATGTGGACCATATCGTGCCTCAGAGCTTTCTGAAGGACGACTCCATCGACAACAAGGTGCTGACCAGA
AGCGACAAGAACCGGGGCAAGAGCGACAACGTGCCCTCCGAAGAGGTCGTGAAGAAGATGAAGAACTACT
GGCGGCAGCTGCTGAACGCCAAGCTGATTACCCAGAGAAAGTTCGACAATCTGACCAAGGCCGAGAGAGG
CGGCCTGAGCGAACTGGATAAGGCCGGCTTCATCAAGAGACAGCTGGTGGAAACCCGGCAGATCACAAAG
CACGTGGCACAGATCCTGGACTCCCGGATGAACACTAAGTACGACGAGAATGACAAGCTGATCCGGGAAG
TGAAAGTGATCACCCTGAAGTCCAAGCTGGTGTCCGATTTCCGGAAGGATTTCCAGTTTTACAAAGTGCG
CGAGATCAACAACTACCACCACGCCCACGACGCCTACCTGAACGCCGTCGTGGGAACCGCCCTGATCAAA
AAGTACCCTAAGCTGGAAAGCGAGTTCGTGTACGGCGACTACAAGGTGTACGACGTGCGGAAGATGATCG
CCAAGAGCGAGCAGGAAATCGGCAAGGCTACCGCCAAGTACTTCTTCTACAGCAACATCATGAACTTTTT
CAAGACCGAGATTACCCTGGCCAACGGCGAGATCCGGAAGCGGCCTCTGATCGAGACAAACGGCGAAACC
GGGGAGATCGTGTGGGATAAGGGCCGGGATTTTGCCACCGTGCGGAAAGTGCTGAGCATGCCCCAAGTGA
ATATCGTGAAAAAGACCGAGGTGCAGACAGGCGGCTTCAGCAAAGAGTCTATCCTGCCCAAGAGGAACAG
CGATAAGCTGATCGCCAGAAAGAAGGACTGGGACCCTAAGAAGTACGGCGGCTTCGACAGCCCCACCGTG
GCCTATTCTGTGCTGGTGGTGGCCAAAGTGGAAAAGGGCAAGTCCAAGAAACTGAAGAGTGTGAAAGAGC
TGCTGGGGATCACCATCATGGAAAGAAGCAGCTTCGAGAAGAATCCCATCGACTTTCTGGAAGCCAAGGG
CTACAAAGAAGTGAAAAAGGACCTGATCATCAAGCTGCCTAAGTACTCCCTGTTCGAGCTGGAAAACGGC
CGGAAGAGAATGCTGGCCTCTGCCGGCGAACTGCAGAAGGGAAACGAACTGGCCCTGCCCTCCAAATATG
TGAACTTCCTGTACCTGGCCAGCCACTATGAGAAGCTGAAGGGCTCCCCCGAGGATAATGAGCAGAAACA
GCTGTTTGTGGAACAGCACAAGCACTACCTGGACGAGATCATCGAGCAGATCAGCGAGTTCTCCAAGAGA
GTGATCCTGGCCGACGCTAATCTGGACAAAGTGCTGTCCGCCTACAACAAGCACCGGGATAAGCCCATCA
GAGAGCAGGCCGAGAATATCATCCACCTGTTTACCCTGACCAATCTGGGAGCCCCTGCCGCCTTCAAGTA
CTTTGACACCACCATCGACCGGAAGAGGTACACCAGCACCAAAGAGGTGCTGGACGCCACCCTGATCCAC
CAGAGCATCACCGGCCTGTACGAGACACGGATCGACCTGTCTCAGCTGGGAGGCGACAAAAGGCCGGCGG
CCACGAAAAAGGCCGGCCAGGCAAAAAAGAAAAAGTAAGAATTCCTAGAGCTCGCTGATCAGCCTCGACT
GTGCCTTCTAGTTGCCAGCCATCTGTTGTTTGCCCCTCCCCCGTGCCTTCCTTGACCCTGGAAGGTGCCA
CTCCCACTGTCCTTTCCTAATAAAATGAGGAAATTGCATCGCATTGTCTGAGTAGGTGTCATTCTATTCT
GGGGGGTGGGGTGGGGCAGGACAGCAAGGGGGAGGATTGGGAAGAGAATAGCAGGCATGCTGGGGAGCGG
CCGCAGGAACCCCTAGTGATGGAGTTGGCCACTCCCTCTCTGCGCGCTCGCTCGCTCACTGAGGCCGGGC
GACCAAAGGTCGCCCGACGCCCGGGCTTTGCCCGGGCGGCCTCAGTGAGCGAGCGAGCGCGCAGCTGCCT
GCAGGGGCGCCTGATGCGGTATTTTCTCCTTACGCATCTGTGCGGTATTTCACACCGCATA
[142 nt withheld, positions 6362-6503]
C
[141 nt withheld, positions 6505-6645]
CCTTTGACGTTGGAGTCCACGTTCTTT
[37 nt withheld, positions 6673-6709]
ACCCTATCTCGGGCTATTCTTTTGATTTATAAGGGATTTTGCCGATTTCGGCCTATTGGTTAAAAAATGA
GCTGATTTAACAAAAATTTAACGCGAATTTTAACAAAATATTAACGTTTACAATTTTATGGTGCACTCTC
AGTACAATCTGCTCTGATGCCGCATAGTTAAGCCAGCCCCGACACCCGCCAACACCCGCTGACGCGCCCT
GACGGGCTTGTCTGCTCCCGGCATCCGCTTACAGACAAGCTGTGACCGTCTCCGGGAGCTGCATGTGTCA
GAGGTTTTCACCGTCATCACCGAAACGCGCGAGACGAAAGGGCCTCGTGATACGCCTATTTTTATAGGTT
AATGTCATGATAATAATGGTTTCTTAGACGTCAGGTGGCACTTTTCGGGGAAATGTGCGCGGAACCCCTA
TTTGTTTATTTTTCTAAATACATTCAAATATGTATCCGCTCATGAGACAATAACCCTGATAAATGCTTCA
ATAATATTGAAAAAGGAAGAGTATGAGTATTCAACATTTCCGTGTCGCCCTTATTCCCTTTTTTGCGGCA
TTTTGCCTTCCTGTTTTTGCTCACCCAGAAACGCTGGTGAAAGTAAAAGATGCTGAAGATCAGTTGGGTG
CACGAGTGGGTTACATCGAACTGGATCTCAACAGCGGTAAGATCCTTGAGAGTTTTCGCCCCGAAGAACG
TTTTCCAATGATGAGCACTTTTAAAGTTCTGCTATGTGGCGCGGTATTATCCCGTATTGACGCCGGGCAA
GAGCAACTCGGTCGCCGCATACACTATTCTCAGAATGACTTGGTTGAGTACTCACCAGTCACAGAAAAGC
ATCTTACGGATGGCATGACAGTAAGAGAATTATGCAGTGCTGCCATAACCATGAGTGATAACACTGCGGC
CAACTTACTTCTGACAACGATCGGAGGACCGAAGGAGCTAACCGCTTTTTTGCACAACATGGGGGATCAT
GTAACTCGCCTTGATCGTTGGGAACCGGAGCTGAATGAAGCCATACCAAACGACGAGCGTGACACCACGA
TGCCTGTAGCAATGGCAACAACGTTGCGCAAACTATTAACTGGCGAACTACTTACTCTAGCTTCCCGGCA
ACAATTAATAGACTGGATGGAGGCGGATAAAGTTGCAGGACCACTTCTGCGCTCGGCCCTTCCGGCTGGC
TGGTTTATTGCTGATAAATCTGGAGCCGGTGAGCGTGGAAGCCGCGGTATCATTGCAGCACTGGGGCCAG
ATGGTAAGCCCTCCCGTATCGTAGTTATCTACACGACGGGGAGTCAGGCAACTATGGATGAACGAAATAG
ACAGATCGCTGAGATAGGTGCCTCACTGATTAAGCATTGGTAACTGTCAGACCAAGTTTACTCATATATA
CTTTAGATTGATTTAAAACTTCATTTTTAATTTAAAAGGATCTAGGTGAAGATCCTTTTTGATAATCTCA
TGACCAAAATCCCTTAACGTGAGTTTTCGTTCCACTGAGCGTCAGACCCCGTAGAAAAGATCAAAGGATC
TTCTTGAGATCCTTTTTTTCTGCGCGTAATCTGCTGCTTGCAAACAAAAAAACCACCGCTACCAGCGGTG
GTTTGTTTGCCGGATCAAGAGCTACCAACTCTTTTTCCGAAGGTAACTGGCTTCAGCAGAGCGCAGATAC
CAAATACTGTCCTTCTAGTGTAGCCGTAGTTAGGCCACCACTTCAAGAACTCTGTAGCACCGCCTACATA
CCTCGCTCTGCTAATCCTGTTACCAGTGGCTGCTGCCAGTGGCGATAAGTCGTGTCTTACCGGGTTGGAC
TCAAGACGATAGTTACCGGATAAGGCGCAGCGGTCGGGCTGAACGGGGGGTTCGTGCACACAGCCCAGCT
TGGAGCGAACGACCTACACCGAACTGAGATACCTACAGCGTGAGCTATGAGAAAGCGCCACGCTTCCCGA
AGGGAGAAAGGCGGACAGGTATCCGGTAAGCGGCAGGGTCGGAACAGGAGAGCGCACGAGGGAGCTTCCA
GGGGGAAACGCCTGGTATCTTTATAGTCCTGTCGGGTTTCGCCACCTCTGACTTGAGCGTCGATTTTTGT
GATGCTCGTCAGGGGGGCGGAGCCTATGGAAAAACGCCAGCAACGCGGCCTTTTTACGGTTCCTGGCCTT
TTGCTGGCCTTTTGCTCACATGT
Features (pLannotate 1.2.2; 19 found; start..end, strand, type, name):
      1..241     +  promoter       U6 promoter: RNA polymerase III promoter for human U6 snRNA
    270..345     +  misc_RNA       gRNA scaffold: guide RNA scaffold for the Streptococcus pyogenes CRISPR/Cas9 system
    352..395     +  misc_RNA       gRNA scaffold (fragment): guide RNA scaffold for the Streptococcus pyogenes CRISPR/Cas9 system
    442..727     +  enhancer       CMV enhancer: human cytomegalovirus immediate early enhancer; contains an 18-bp deletion relative to the standard CMV enhancer
    729..1006    +  promoter       chicken β-actin promoter: No description available
   1007..1235    +  intron         hybrid intron: hybrid between chicken β-actin (CBA) and minute virus of mice (MMV) introns (Gray et al., 2011)
   1260..1637    +  CDS            AN_HHV11 (fragment): Experimental evidence at protein level: Swiss-Prot protein existence level 1. [Isoform UL12.5]: Degrades host mitochondrial DNA. From Human herpesvirus 1 (strain 17) (HHV-1) (Human herpes simplex virus 1).
   1767..3368    +  CDS            Cas9(N): N-terminal portion of Streptococcus pyogenes Cas9 (Zetsche et al., 2015)
   3369..5867    +  CDS            Cas9(C): C-terminal portion of Streptococcus pyogenes Cas9 (Zetsche et al., 2015)
   5868..5915    +  CDS            nucleoplasmin NLS: bipartite nuclear localization signal from nucleoplasmin
   5949..6060    +  polyA_signal   bGH poly(A) signal: bovine growth hormone polyadenylation signal
   6165..6305    +  repeat_region  AAV2 ITR: inverted terminal repeat of adeno-associated virus serotype 2 inverted
   6310..6361    -  misc_feature   bom (fragment): basis of mobility region from pBR322
   6380..6760    +  rep_origin     M13 ori (sequence partly withheld): M13 bacteriophage origin of replication; arrow indicates direction of (+) strand synthesis
   6836..6885    -  misc_feature   bom (fragment): basis of mobility region from pBR322
   6987..7022    -  CDS            rop (fragment): Rop protein, which maintains plasmids at low copy number; rop
   7117..7221    +  promoter       AmpR promoter: bla
   7222..8082    +  CDS            AmpR: β-lactamase; bla; confers resistance to ampicillin, carbenicillin, and related antibiotics
   8253..8841    +  rep_origin     ori: high-copy-number ColE1/pMB1/pBR322/pUC origin of replication
