>Addgene plasmid #135011 | pU6-(BsaI)_CBh-UN-Cas9 | addgene full sequence | sequence record 267594 | Addgene NGS Result
GAGGGCCTATTTCCCATGATTCCTTCATATTTGCATATACGATACAAGGCTGTTAGAGAGATAATTGGAA
TTAATTTGACTGTAAACACAAAGATATTAGTACAAAATACGTGACGTAGAAAGTAATAATTTCTTGGGTA
GTTTGCAGTTTTAAAATTATGTTTTAAAATGGACTATCATATGCTTACCGTAACTTGAAAGTATTTCGAT
TTCTTGGCTTTATATATCTTGTGGAAAGGACGAAACACCGGAGACCTGTACAGGTCTCTGTTTTAGAGCT
AGAAATAGCAAGTTAAAATAAGGCTAGTCCGTTATCAACTTGAAAAAGTGGCACCGAGTCGGTGCTTTTT
TGTTTTAGAGCTAGAAATAGCAAGTTAAAATAAGGCTAGTCCGTTTTTAGCGCGTGCGCCAATTCTGCAG
ACAAATGGCTCTAGAGGTACCCGTTACATAACTTACGGTAAATGGCCCGCCTGGCTGACCGCCCAACGAC
CCCCGCCCATTGACGTCAATAGTAACGCCAATAGGGACTTTCCATTGACGTCAATGGGTGGAGTATTTAC
GGTAAACTGCCCACTTGGCAGTACATCAAGTGTATCATATGCCAAGTACGCCCCCTATTGACGTCAATGA
CGGTAAATGGCCCGCCTGGCATTGTGCCCAGTACATGACCTTATGGGACTTTCCTACTTGGCAGTACATC
TACGTATTAGTCATCGCTATTACCATGGTCGAGGTGAGCCCCACGTTCTGCTTCACTCTCCCCATCTCCC
CCCCCTCCCCACCCCCAATTTTGTATTTATTTATTTTTTAATTATTTTGTGCAGCGATGGGGGCGGGGGG
GGGGGGGGGGCGCGCGCCAGGCGGGGCGGGGCGGGGCGAGGGGCGGGGCGGGGCGAGGCGGAGAGGTGCG
GCGGCAGCCAATCAGAGCGGCGCGCTCCGAAAGTTTCCTTTTATGGCGAGGCGGCGGCGGCGGCGGCCCT
ATAAAAAGCGAAGCGCGCGGCGGGCGGGAGTCGCTGCGCGCTGCCTTCGCCCCGTGCCCCGCTCCGCCGC
CGCCTCGCGCCGCCCGCCCCGGCTCTGACTGACCGCGTTACTCCCACAGGTGAGCGGGCGGGACGGCCCT
TCTCCTCCGGGCTGTAATTAGCTGAGCAAGAGGTAAGGGTTTAAGGGATGGTTGGTTGGTGGGGTATTAA
TGTTTAATTACCTGGAGCACCTGCCTGAAATCACTTTTTTTCAGGTTGGACCGGTGAAGCTTGCCACCAT
GGAGTCCACGGGAGGCCCAGCATGTCCGCCGGGACGCACCGTGACTAAGCGTTCCTGGGCCCTGGCCGAG
GACACCCCTCGTGGCCCCGACAGCCCCCCCAAGCGCCCCCGCCCTAACAGTCTTCCGCTAACAACCACCT
TCCGTCCCCTGCCCCCCCCACCCCAGACGACGTCAGCTGTGGACCCGAGCTCCCATTCGCCCGTTAACCC
CCCACGTGATCAGCACGCCACCGACACCGCAGACGAAAAGCCCCGGGCCGCGTCGCCGGCACTTTCTGAC
GCCTCAGGGCCTCCGACCCCAGACATTCCGCTATCTCCTGGGGGCACCCACGCCCGCGACCCGGACGCCG
ATCCCGACTCCCCGGACCTTGACTCTGGATCCGTCATGGACTATAAGGACCACGACGGAGACTACAAGGA
TCATGATATTGATTACAAAGACGATGACGATAAGATGGCCCCAAAGAAGAAGCGGAAGGTCGGTATCCAC
GGAGTCCCAGCAGCCGACAAGAAGTACAGCATCGGCCTGGACATCGGCACCAACTCTGTGGGCTGGGCCG
TGATCACCGACGAGTACAAGGTGCCCAGCAAGAAATTCAAGGTGCTGGGCAACACCGACCGGCACAGCAT
CAAGAAGAACCTGATCGGAGCCCTGCTGTTCGACAGCGGCGAAACAGCCGAGGCCACCCGGCTGAAGAGA
ACCGCCAGAAGAAGATACACCAGACGGAAGAACCGGATCTGCTATCTGCAAGAGATCTTCAGCAACGAGA
TGGCCAAGGTGGACGACAGCTTCTTCCACAGACTGGAAGAGTCCTTCCTGGTGGAAGAGGATAAGAAGCA
CGAGCGGCACCCCATCTTCGGCAACATCGTGGACGAGGTGGCCTACCACGAGAAGTACCCCACCATCTAC
CACCTGAGAAAGAAACTGGTGGACAGCACCGACAAGGCCGACCTGCGGCTGATCTATCTGGCCCTGGCCC
ACATGATCAAGTTCCGGGGCCACTTCCTGATCGAGGGCGACCTGAACCCCGACAACAGCGACGTGGACAA
GCTGTTCATCCAGCTGGTGCAGACCTACAACCAGCTGTTCGAGGAAAACCCCATCAACGCCAGCGGCGTG
GACGCCAAGGCCATCCTGTCTGCCAGACTGAGCAAGAGCAGACGGCTGGAAAATCTGATCGCCCAGCTGC
CCGGCGAGAAGAAGAATGGCCTGTTCGGAAACCTGATTGCCCTGAGCCTGGGCCTGACCCCCAACTTCAA
GAGCAACTTCGACCTGGCCGAGGATGCCAAACTGCAGCTGAGCAAGGACACCTACGACGACGACCTGGAC
AACCTGCTGGCCCAGATCGGCGACCAGTACGCCGACCTGTTTCTGGCCGCCAAGAACCTGTCCGACGCCA
TCCTGCTGAGCGACATCCTGAGAGTGAACACCGAGATCACCAAGGCCCCCCTGAGCGCCTCTATGATCAA
GAGATACGACGAGCACCACCAGGACCTGACCCTGCTGAAAGCTCTCGTGCGGCAGCAGCTGCCTGAGAAG
TACAAAGAGATTTTCTTCGACCAGAGCAAGAACGGCTACGCCGGCTACATTGACGGCGGAGCCAGCCAGG
AAGAGTTCTACAAGTTCATCAAGCCCATCCTGGAAAAGATGGACGGCACCGAGGAACTGCTCGTGAAGCT
GAACAGAGAGGACCTGCTGCGGAAGCAGCGGACCTTCGACAACGGCAGCATCCCCCACCAGATCCACCTG
GGAGAGCTGCACGCCATTCTGCGGCGGCAGGAAGATTTTTACCCATTCCTGAAGGACAACCGGGAAAAGA
TCGAGAAGATCCTGACCTTCCGCATCCCCTACTACGTGGGCCCTCTGGCCAGGGGAAACAGCAGATTCGC
CTGGATGACCAGAAAGAGCGAGGAAACCATCACCCCCTGGAACTTCGAGGAAGTGGTGGACAAGGGCGCT
TCCGCCCAGAGCTTCATCGAGCGGATGACCAACTTCGATAAGAACCTGCCCAACGAGAAGGTGCTGCCCA
AGCACAGCCTGCTGTACGAGTACTTCACCGTGTATAACGAGCTGACCAAAGTGAAATACGTGACCGAGGG
AATGAGAAAGCCCGCCTTCCTGAGCGGCGAGCAGAAAAAGGCCATCGTGGACCTGCTGTTCAAGACCAAC
CGGAAAGTGACCGTGAAGCAGCTGAAAGAGGACTACTTCAAGAAAATCGAGTGCTTCGACTCCGTGGAAA
TCTCCGGCGTGGAAGATCGGTTCAACGCCTCCCTGGGCACATACCACGATCTGCTGAAAATTATCAAGGA
CAAGGACTTCCTGGACAATGAGGAAAACGAGGACATTCTGGAAGATATCGTGCTGACCCTGACACTGTTT
GAGGACAGAGAGATGATCGAGGAACGGCTGAAAACCTATGCCCACCTGTTCGACGACAAAGTGATGAAGC
AGCTGAAGCGGCGGAGATACACCGGCTGGGGCAGGCTGAGCCGGAAGCTGATCAACGGCATCCGGGACAA
GCAGTCCGGCAAGACAATCCTGGATTTCCTGAAGTCCGACGGCTTCGCCAACAGAAACTTCATGCAGCTG
ATCCACGACGACAGCCTGACCTTTAAAGAGGACATCCAGAAAGCCCAGGTGTCCGGCCAGGGCGATAGCC
TGCACGAGCACATTGCCAATCTGGCCGGCAGCCCCGCCATTAAGAAGGGCATCCTGCAGACAGTGAAGGT
GGTGGACGAGCTCGTGAAAGTGATGGGCCGGCACAAGCCCGAGAACATCGTGATCGAAATGGCCAGAGAG
AACCAGACCACCCAGAAGGGACAGAAGAACAGCCGCGAGAGAATGAAGCGGATCGAAGAGGGCATCAAAG
AGCTGGGCAGCCAGATCCTGAAAGAACACCCCGTGGAAAACACCCAGCTGCAGAACGAGAAGCTGTACCT
GTACTACCTGCAGAATGGGCGGGATATGTACGTGGACCAGGAACTGGACATCAACCGGCTGTCCGACTAC
GATGTGGACCATATCGTGCCTCAGAGCTTTCTGAAGGACGACTCCATCGACAACAAGGTGCTGACCAGAA
GCGACAAGAACCGGGGCAAGAGCGACAACGTGCCCTCCGAAGAGGTCGTGAAGAAGATGAAGAACTACTG
GCGGCAGCTGCTGAACGCCAAGCTGATTACCCAGAGAAAGTTCGACAATCTGACCAAGGCCGAGAGAGGC
GGCCTGAGCGAACTGGATAAGGCCGGCTTCATCAAGAGACAGCTGGTGGAAACCCGGCAGATCACAAAGC
ACGTGGCACAGATCCTGGACTCCCGGATGAACACTAAGTACGACGAGAATGACAAGCTGATCCGGGAAGT
GAAAGTGATCACCCTGAAGTCCAAGCTGGTGTCCGATTTCCGGAAGGATTTCCAGTTTTACAAAGTGCGC
GAGATCAACAACTACCACCACGCCCACGACGCCTACCTGAACGCCGTCGTGGGAACCGCCCTGATCAAAA
AGTACCCTAAGCTGGAAAGCGAGTTCGTGTACGGCGACTACAAGGTGTACGACGTGCGGAAGATGATCGC
CAAGAGCGAGCAGGAAATCGGCAAGGCTACCGCCAAGTACTTCTTCTACAGCAACATCATGAACTTTTTC
AAGACCGAGATTACCCTGGCCAACGGCGAGATCCGGAAGCGGCCTCTGATCGAGACAAACGGCGAAACCG
GGGAGATCGTGTGGGATAAGGGCCGGGATTTTGCCACCGTGCGGAAAGTGCTGAGCATGCCCCAAGTGAA
TATCGTGAAAAAGACCGAGGTGCAGACAGGCGGCTTCAGCAAAGAGTCTATCCTGCCCAAGAGGAACAGC
GATAAGCTGATCGCCAGAAAGAAGGACTGGGACCCTAAGAAGTACGGCGGCTTCGACAGCCCCACCGTGG
CCTATTCTGTGCTGGTGGTGGCCAAAGTGGAAAAGGGCAAGTCCAAGAAACTGAAGAGTGTGAAAGAGCT
GCTGGGGATCACCATCATGGAAAGAAGCAGCTTCGAGAAGAATCCCATCGACTTTCTGGAAGCCAAGGGC
TACAAAGAAGTGAAAAAGGACCTGATCATCAAGCTGCCTAAGTACTCCCTGTTCGAGCTGGAAAACGGCC
GGAAGAGAATGCTGGCCTCTGCCGGCGAACTGCAGAAGGGAAACGAACTGGCCCTGCCCTCCAAATATGT
GAACTTCCTGTACCTGGCCAGCCACTATGAGAAGCTGAAGGGCTCCCCCGAGGATAATGAGCAGAAACAG
CTGTTTGTGGAACAGCACAAGCACTACCTGGACGAGATCATCGAGCAGATCAGCGAGTTCTCCAAGAGAG
TGATCCTGGCCGACGCTAATCTGGACAAAGTGCTGTCCGCCTACAACAAGCACCGGGATAAGCCCATCAG
AGAGCAGGCCGAGAATATCATCCACCTGTTTACCCTGACCAATCTGGGAGCCCCTGCCGCCTTCAAGTAC
TTTGACACCACCATCGACCGGAAGAGGTACACCAGCACCAAAGAGGTGCTGGACGCCACCCTGATCCACC
AGAGCATCACCGGCCTGTACGAGACACGGATCGACCTGTCTCAGCTGGGAGGCGACAAAAGGCCGGCGGC
CACGAAAAAGGCCGGCCAGGCAAAAAAGAAAAAGTAAGAATTCCTAGAGCTCGCTGATCAGCCTCGACTG
TGCCTTCTAGTTGCCAGCCATCTGTTGTTTGCCCCTCCCCCGTGCCTTCCTTGACCCTGGAAGGTGCCAC
TCCCACTGTCCTTTCCTAATAAAATGAGGAAATTGCATCGCATTGTCTGAGTAGGTGTCATTCTATTCTG
GGGGGTGGGGTGGGGCAGGACAGCAAGGGGGAGGATTGGGAAGAGAATAGCAGGCATGCTGGGGAGCGGC
CGCAGGAACCCCTAGTGATGGAGTTGGCCACTCCCTCTCTGCGCGCTCGCTCGCTCACTGAGGCCGGGCG
ACCAAAGGTCGCCCGACGCCCGGGCTTTGCCCGGGCGGCCTCAGTGAGCGAGCGAGCGCGCAGCTGCCTG
CAGGGGCGCCTGATGCGGTATTTTCTCCTTACGCATCTGTGCGGTATTTCACACCGCATA
[95 nt withheld, positions 6361-6455]
T
[46 nt withheld, positions 6457-6502]
C
[141 nt withheld, positions 6504-6644]
CCTTTGACGTTGGAGTCCACGTTCTTT
[37 nt withheld, positions 6672-6708]
ACTCTATCTCGGGCTATTCTTTTGATTTATAAGGGATTTTGCCGATTTCGGTCTATTGGTTAAAAAATGA
GCTGATTTAACAAAAATTTAACGCGAATTTTAACAAAATATTAACGTTTACAATTTTATGGTGCACTCTC
AGTACAATCTGCTCTGATGCCGCATAGTTAAGCCAGCCCCGACACCCGCCAACACCCGCTGACGCGCCCT
GACGGGCTTGTCTGCTCCCGGCATCCGCTTACAGACAAGCTGTGACCGTCTCCGGGAGCTGCATGTGTCA
GAGGTTTTCACCGTCATCACCGAAACGCGCGAGACGAAAGGGCCTCGTGATACGCCTATTTTTATAGGTT
AATGTCATGATAATAATGGTTTCTTAGACGTCAGGTGGCACTTTTCGGGGAAATGTGCGCGGAACCCCTA
TTTGTTTATTTTTCTAAATACATTCAAATATGTATCCGCTCATGAGACAATAACCCTGATAAATGCTTCA
ATAATATTGAAAAAGGAAGAGTATGAGTATTCAACATTTCCGTGTCGCCCTTATTCCCTTTTTTGCGGCA
TTTTGCCTTCCTGTTTTTGCTCACCCAGAAACGCTGGTGAAAGTAAAAGATGCTGAAGATCAGTTGGGTG
CACGAGTGGGTTACATCGAACTGGATCTCAACAGCGGTAAGATCCTTGAGAGTTTTCGCCCCGAAGAACG
TTTTCCAATGATGAGCACTTTTAAAGTTCTGCTATGTGGCGCGGTATTATCCCGTATTGACGCCGGGCAA
GAGCAACTCGGTCGCCGCATACACTATTCTCAGAATGACTTGGTTGAGTACTCACCAGTCACAGAAAAGC
ATCTTACGGATGGCATGACAGTAAGAGAATTATGCAGTGCTGCCATAACCATGAGTGATAACACTGCGGC
CAACTTACTTCTGACAACGATCGGAGGACCGAAGGAGCTAACCGCTTTTTTGCACAACATGGGGGATCAT
GTAACTCGCCTTGATCGTTGGGAACCGGAGCTGAATGAAGCCATACCAAACGACGAGCGTGACACCACGA
TGCCTGTAGCAATGGCAACAACGTTGCGCAAACTATTAACTGGCGAACTACTTACTCTAGCTTCCCGGCA
ACAATTAATAGACTGGATGGAGGCGGATAAAGTTGCAGGACCACTTCTGCGCTCGGCCCTTCCGGCTGGC
TGGTTTATTGCTGATAAATCTGGAGCCGGTGAGCGTGGAAGCCGCGGTATCATTGCAGCACTGGGGCCAG
ATGGTAAGCCCTCCCGTATCGTAGTTATCTACACGACGGGGAGTCAGGCAACTATGGATGAACGAAATAG
ACAGATCGCTGAGATAGGTGCCTCACTGATTAAGCATTGGTAACTGTCAGACCAAGTTTACTCATATATA
CTTTAGATTGATTTAAAACTTCATTTTTAATTTAAAAGGATCTAGGTGAAGATCCTTTTTGATAATCTCA
TGACCAAAATCCCTTAACGTGAGTTTTCGTTCCACTGAGCGTCAGACCCCGTAGAAAAGATCAAAGGATC
TTCTTGAGATCCTTTTTTTCTGCGCGTAATCTGCTGCTTGCAAACAAAAAAACCACCGCTACCAGCGGTG
GTTTGTTTGCCGGATCAAGAGCTACCAACTCTTTTTCCGAAGGTAACTGGCTTCAGCAGAGCGCAGATAC
CAAATACTGTTCTTCTAGTGTAGCCGTAGTTAGGCCACCACTTCAAGAACTCTGTAGCACCGCCTACATA
CCTCGCTCTGCTAATCCTGTTACCAGTGGCTGCTGCCAGTGGCGATAAGTCGTGTCTTACCGGGTTGGAC
TCAAGACGATAGTTACCGGATAAGGCGCAGCGGTCGGGCTGAACGGGGGGTTCGTGCACACAGCCCAGCT
TGGAGCGAACGACCTACACCGAACTGAGATACCTACAGCGTGAGCTATGAGAAAGCGCCACGCTTCCCGA
AGGGAGAAAGGCGGACAGGTATCCGGTAAGCGGCAGGGTCGGAACAGGAGAGCGCACGAGGGAGCTTCCA
GGGGGAAACGCCTGGTATCTTTATAGTCCTGTCGGGTTTCGCCACCTCTGACTTGAGCGTCGATTTTTGT
GATGCTCGTCAGGGGGGCGGAGCCTATGGAAAAACGCCAGCAACGCGGCCTTTTTACGGTTCCTGGCCTT
TTGCTGGCCTTTTGCTCACATGT
Features (pLannotate 1.2.2; 19 found; start..end, strand, type, name):
      1..241     +  promoter       U6 promoter: RNA polymerase III promoter for human U6 snRNA
    270..345     +  misc_RNA       gRNA scaffold: guide RNA scaffold for the Streptococcus pyogenes CRISPR/Cas9 system
    352..395     +  misc_RNA       gRNA scaffold (fragment): guide RNA scaffold for the Streptococcus pyogenes CRISPR/Cas9 system
    442..727     +  enhancer       CMV enhancer: human cytomegalovirus immediate early enhancer; contains an 18-bp deletion relative to the standard CMV enhancer
    729..1006    +  promoter       chicken β-actin promoter: No description available
   1007..1234    +  intron         hybrid intron: hybrid between chicken β-actin (CBA) and minute virus of mice (MMV) introns (Gray et al., 2011)
   1259..1636    +  CDS            AN_HHV11 (fragment): Experimental evidence at protein level: Swiss-Prot protein existence level 1. [Isoform UL12.5]: Degrades host mitochondrial DNA. From Human herpesvirus 1 (strain 17) (HHV-1) (Human herpes simplex virus 1).
   1766..3367    +  CDS            Cas9(N): N-terminal portion of Streptococcus pyogenes Cas9 (Zetsche et al., 2015)
   3368..5866    +  CDS            Cas9(C): C-terminal portion of Streptococcus pyogenes Cas9 (Zetsche et al., 2015)
   5867..5914    +  CDS            nucleoplasmin NLS: bipartite nuclear localization signal from nucleoplasmin
   5948..6059    +  polyA_signal   bGH poly(A) signal: bovine growth hormone polyadenylation signal
   6164..6304    +  repeat_region  AAV2 ITR: inverted terminal repeat of adeno-associated virus serotype 2 inverted
   6309..6360    -  misc_feature   bom (fragment): basis of mobility region from pBR322
   6379..6834    +  rep_origin     f1 ori (sequence partly withheld): f1 bacteriophage origin of replication; arrow indicates direction of (+) strand synthesis
   6835..6884    -  misc_feature   bom (fragment): basis of mobility region from pBR322
   6986..7021    -  CDS            rop (fragment): Rop protein, which maintains plasmids at low copy number; rop
   7116..7220    +  promoter       AmpR promoter: bla
   7221..8081    +  CDS            AmpR: β-lactamase; bla; confers resistance to ampicillin, carbenicillin, and related antibiotics
   8252..8840    +  rep_origin     ori: high-copy-number ColE1/pMB1/pBR322/pUC origin of replication
