[The description below was written by a language model from this plasmid's Addgene catalogue record and pLannotate feature annotations shown in this document.]
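Description:
pU6-(BsaI)_CBh-UN-Cas9 is a mammalian expression plasmid of about 8.9 kb derived from pX330, the all-in-one CRISPR vector that carries both a guide RNA cassette and a Cas9 expression unit. It is propagated in E. coli through a high-copy ColE1/pUC-type origin with ampicillin selection (AmpR under its own bla promoter). It also carries an f1/M13 phage origin and a single AAV2 ITR inherited from the backbone; with only one ITR annotated, nothing in the record indicates use as an AAV packaging vector.

The first expression unit is a human U6 RNA polymerase III promoter followed by the S. pyogenes guide RNA scaffold. The guide cloning sites of pX330 have been changed to BsaI while keeping the same sticky ends, so annealed oligonucleotides designed for the parent vector remain compatible. The second unit uses the CBh promoter, annotated as a CMV enhancer, chicken β-actin promoter and hybrid CBA/MVM intron, to drive humanized SpCas9 ending in a nucleoplasmin NLS and a bGH polyadenylation signal. Its distinguishing feature is a 126-amino-acid domain from the HSV-1 UL12 alkaline nuclease fused to the N-terminus of 3xFLAG-Cas9 ("UN-Cas9"). According to the record, this domain recruits the MRN DNA repair complex, and the associated publication title links such recruitment to improved efficiency of CRISPR-mediated genome editing. The annotation software splits Cas9 into N- and C-terminal portions, but these are contiguous and represent one coding sequence. The 3xFLAG tag is not annotated and presumably lies in the unannotated gap between the UL12 fragment and Cas9. The depositor and sequencing-derived records differ by one nucleotide in length, falling within the hybrid intron annotation.
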