Addgene plasmid #135011: pU6-(BsaI)_CBh-UN-Cas9
Purpose: Expression vector for sgRNAs cloned into the BsaI sites and for expression of Cas9 with 126aa MRN-recruiting domain from HSV-1 UL12 fused to N-terminus of Cas9
Depositing lab: Yosef Shaul. Depositing organization: Weizmann Institute of Science. Publication: Recruitment of DNA Repair MRN Complex by Intrinsically Disordered Protein Domain Fused to Cas9 Improves Efficiency of CRISPR-Mediated Genome Editing. Reuven N, Adler J, Broennimann K, Myers N, Shaul Y. Biomolecules. 2019 Oct 8;9(10). pii: biom9100584. doi: 10.3390/biom9100584. PubMed 31597252.
Backbone
  Vector backbone: pX330
  Backbone manufacturer: Zhang lab (Addgene plasmid # 42230)
  Backbone size w/o insert (bp): 8506
  Total vector size (bp): 8902
  Modifications to backbone: Sites for cloning sgRNA changed to BsaI. Sticky ends for cloning of sgRNA are the same as the original pX330 vector. Fragment encoding 126aa domain from HSV-1 UL12 inserted to make N-terminal fusion with Flag-Cas9.
  Vector type: Mammalian Expression
Growth in bacteria
  Bacterial resistance: Ampicillin, 100 μg/mL
  Growth temperature: 37°C
  Growth strain: NEB Stable
  Copy number: High Copy
Gene/Insert
  Gene/Insert name: humanized S. pyogenes Cas9 (alt names: SpCas9; hSpCas9)
  Species: humanized S. pyogenes
  Insert size (bp): 4272
  Mutation: 126aa domain from HSV-1 UL12 fused to the N-terminus of Flag-Cas9
  Promoter: CBh
  Tag / fusion protein: 3xFLAG; 126aa domain from HSV-1 UL12 fused to the N-terminus of Flag-Cas9 (N terminal on insert)
  Cloning method: Restriction Enzyme; 5′ cloning site AgeI/SgrAI (AgeI not destroyed) (not destroyed); 3′ cloning site NcoI/BspHI (destroyed during cloning)
  Sequencing primers: 5′ agggatggttggttggtggg; 3′ CCAATCCTCCCCCTTGCTGT
Resource information
  A portion of this plasmid was derived from a plasmid made by: The UL12 fragment was pcr amplified from the pSAK UL12/12.5 plasmid from Sandra K. Weller's laboratory, University of Connecticut Health Center
Terms and licenses: Academic/Nonprofit Terms; Industry Terms: Not Available to Industry
How to cite: pU6-(BsaI)_CBh-UN-Cas9 was a gift from Yosef Shaul (Addgene plasmid # 135011 ; http://n2t.net/addgene:135011 ; RRID:Addgene_135011)
